Addgene plasmid #44878: pFA6a-link-yomKate2-CaURA3
Purpose: Yeast tagging vector to create gene fusion with yeast optimized mKate2 with CaUra3 selection
Depositing lab: Wendell Lim & Kurt Thorn. Depositing organization: University of California, San Francisco (UCSF). Publication: Improved Blue, Green, and Red Fluorescent Protein Tagging Vectors for S. cerevisiae. Lee S, Lim WA, Thorn KS. PLoS One. 2013 Jul 2;8(7):e67902. doi: 10.1371/journal.pone.0067902. Print 2013. PubMed 23844123.
Backbone
  Vector backbone: pFA6a
  Vector type: Yeast Expression
  Selectable markers: URA3
Growth in bacteria
  Bacterial resistance: Ampicillin, 100 μg/mL
  Growth temperature: 37°C
  Growth strain: DH5alpha
  Copy number: Unknown
Gene/Insert
  Gene/Insert name: yomKate2 (alt name: Yeast Optimized mKate2)
  Species: Synthetic
Terms and licenses: Academic/Nonprofit Terms; Industry Terms: Not Available to Industry
Depositor comments: This vector is derived from the sequences published in “Optimized cassettes for fluorescent protein tagging in Saccharomyces cerevisiae.” Sheff MA, Thorn KS. Yeast. 2004 Jun;21(8):661-70. These plasmids were generated with funding from an NIGMS Systems Biology Center grant, number P50 GM081879. Please acknowledge this grant if you use these plasmids.
How to cite: pFA6a-link-yomKate2-CaURA3 was a gift from Wendell Lim & Kurt Thorn (Addgene plasmid # 44878 ; http://n2t.net/addgene:44878 ; RRID:Addgene_44878)
