[The description below was written by a language model from this plasmid's Addgene catalogue record and pLannotate feature annotations shown in this document.]
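Description:
pFA6a-link-yomKate2-CaURA3 is a yeast C-terminal tagging vector built on the pFA6a backbone and intended as a template for making gene fusions to a red fluorescent protein in Saccharomyces cerevisiae. It is propagated in E. coli through a high-copy ColE1/pUC-type origin and selected with ampicillin via the β-lactamase gene and its native promoter. No yeast replication origin or centromere is annotated. This fits the usual use of pFA6a plasmids as sources of an integrating cassette rather than as episomes that are maintained in yeast.

The payload is a two-part module. The first part is yomKate2, a synthetic, yeast codon-optimized version of the monomeric red fluorescent protein mKate2, followed by the S. cerevisiae ADH1 terminator. No yeast promoter lies upstream of it, so the tag is expressed only after in-frame fusion to a chromosomal gene and is then driven by that gene's own promoter. The "link" in the name implies a linker preceding the fluorescent protein, although the feature table does not annotate one. The second part is a URA3 selection marker flanked by the Ashbya gossypii TEF promoter and terminator. The annotation software matched this coding sequence to S. cerevisiae URA3, but the plasmid name and stated purpose identify it as CaURA3; a heterologous orthologue of this kind generally limits unwanted recombination at the host ura3 locus. The marker allows selection of uracil prototrophs in ura3 strains.

SP6 and T7 promoters flank the cassette, and short bom, lacI and rop fragments are backbone remnants. The vector derives from an earlier set of optimized fluorescent protein tagging cassettes for budding yeast and belongs to a series offering improved blue, green and red tags.
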