Features (pLannotate 1.2.2; 13 found; start..end, strand, type, name):
     90..141     +  misc_feature   bom (fragment): basis of mobility region from pBR322
    204..222     +  promoter       SP6 promoter: promoter for bacteriophage SP6 RNA polymerase
    292..987     +  CDS            mKate2: mKate2 is a basic (constitutively fluorescent) red fluorescent protein published in 2009, derived from Entacmaea quadricolor. It is reported to be a rapidly-maturing monomer with moderate acid sensitivity.
   1011..1198    +  terminator     ADH1 terminator: S. cerevisiae ADH1; transcription terminator for the S. cerevisiae alcohol dehydrogenase 1 (ADH1) gene
   1273..1616    +  promoter       TEF promoter: Ashbya gossypii TEF promoter
   1635..2423    +  CDS            URA3: PYRF_YEAST - Experimental evidence at protein level: Swiss-Prot protein existence level 1. From Saccharomyces cerevisiae (strain ATCC 204508 / S288c) (Baker's yeast).
   2435..2632    +  terminator     TEF terminator: Ashbya gossypii TEF terminator
   2740..2758    -  promoter       T7 promoter: promoter for bacteriophage T7 RNA polymerase
   2780..2833    -  CDS            lacI (fragment): lac repressor; lacI; The lac repressor binds to the lac operator to inhibit transcription in E. coli. This inhibition can be relieved by adding lactose or isopropyl-β-D-thiogalactopyranoside (IPTG).
   3016..3604    -  rep_origin     ori: high-copy-number ColE1/pMB1/pBR322/pUC origin of replication
   3775..4635    -  CDS            AmpR: β-lactamase; bla; confers resistance to ampicillin, carbenicillin, and related antibiotics
   4636..4740    -  promoter       AmpR promoter: bla
   4835..4870    +  CDS            rop (fragment): Rop protein, which maintains plasmids at low copy number; rop
>Addgene plasmid #44878 | pFA6a-link-yomKate2-CaURA3 | depositor full sequence | sequence record 62123 | pFA6a-link-yomKate2-CaURA3 sequence 4882 bps
CCGGAGACGGTCACAGCTTGTCTGTAAGCGGATGCCGGGAGCAGACAAGCCCGTCAGGGCGCGTCAGCGG
GTGTTGGCGGGTGTCGGGGCTGGCTTAACTATGCGGCATCAGAGCAGATTGTACTGAGAGTGCACCATAT
GGACATATTGTCGTTAGAACGCGGCTACAATTAATACATAACCTTATGTATCATACACATACGATTTAGG
TGACACTATAGAACGCGGCCGCCAGCTGAAGCTTCGTACGCTGCAGGTCGACGGATCGGTGACGGTGCTG
GTTTAATTAACATGGTTTCTGAACTCATCAAGGAAAACATGCACATGAAACTTTACATGGAAGGTACTGT
GAACAATCATCATTTTAAGTGTACATCCGAGGGTGAAGGCAAACCTTACGAAGGAACTCAAACTATGAGA
ATTAAAGCTGTAGAAGGTGGACCATTACCTTTTGCATTTGATATCTTGGCAACATCATTCATGTATGGGA
GCAAGACATTCATAAACCATACTCAAGGTATACCAGACTTTTTCAAACAGAGTTTTCCAGAGGGTTTTAC
ATGGGAAAGAGTAACAACGTACGAGGATGGAGGTGTATTGACAGCCACTCAAGACACATCACTTCAAGAT
GGGTGTTTAATCTACAATGTCAAGATTAGAGGCGTCAATTTCCCTTCTAATGGTCCAGTTATGCAGAAAA
AGACATTAGGCTGGGAAGCGTCAACCGAAACCCTGTACCCTGCTGATGGTGGCCTAGAAGGCAGAGCTGA
CATGGCCCTTAAACTGGTTGGTGGAGGGCATCTAATCTGCAATTTGAAAACCACTTATCGTTCTAAAAAG
CCAGCCAAAAACCTAAAGATGCCAGGTGTTTACTACGTCGACCGAAGATTAGAAAGGATTAAAGAGGCTG
ATAAAGAGACTTATGTTGAACAACACGAAGTGGCAGTGGCTAGATACTGTGATTTGCCATCTAAGTTGGG
ACACAGATAAGGCGCGCCACTTCTAAATAAGCGAATTTCTTATGATTTATGATTTTTATTATTAAATAAG
TTATAAAAAAAATAAGTGTATACAAATTTTAAAGTGACTCTTAGGTTTTAAAACGAAAATTCTTATTCTT
GAGTAACTCTTTCCTGTAGGTCAGGTTGCTTTCTCAGGTATAGTATGAGGTCGCTCTTATTGACCACACC
TCTACCGGCAGATCCGCTAGGGATAACAGGGTAATATAGATCTGTTTAGCTTGCCTCGTCCCCGCCGGGT
CACCCGGCCAGCGACATGGAGGCCCAGAATACCCTCCTTGACAGTCTTGACGTGCGCAGCTCAGGGGCAT
GATGTGACTGTCGCCCGTACATTTAGCCCATACATCCCCATGTATAATCATTTGCATCCATACATTTTGA
TGGCCGCACGGCGCGAAGCAAAAATTACGGCTCCTCGCTGCAGACCTGCGAGCAGGGAAACGCTCCCCTC
ACAGACGCGTTGAATTGTCCCCACGCCGCGCCCCTGTAGAGAAATATAAAAGGTTAGGATTTGCCACTGA
GGTTCTTCTTTCATATACTTCCTTTTAAAATCTTGCTAGGATACAGTTCTCACATCACATCCGAACATAA
ACAACCATGACAGTCAACACTAAGACCTATAGTGAGAGAGCAGAAACTCATGCCTCACCAGTAGCACAGC
GATTATTTCGATTAATGGAACTGAAGAAAACCAATTTATGTGCATCAATTGACGTTGATACCACTAAGGA
ATTCCTTGAATTAATTGATAAATTAGGTCCTTATGTATGCTTAATCAAGACTCATATTGATATAATCAAT
GATTTTTCCTATGAATCCACTATTGAACCATTATTAGAACTTTCACGTAAACATCAATTTATGATTTTTG
AAGATAGAAAATTTGCTGATATTGGTAATACCGTAAAGAAACAATATATTGGTGGAGTTTATAAAATTAG
TAGTTGGGCAGATATTACCAATGCTCATGGTGTCACTGGGAATGGAGTGGTTGAAGGATTAAAACAGGGA
GCTAAAGAAACCACCACCAACCAAGAGCCAAGAGGGTTATTGATGTTAGCTGAATTATCATCAGTGGGAT
CATTAGCATATGGAGAATATTCTCAAAAAACTGTTGAAATTGCTAAATCCGATAAGGAATTTGTTATTGG
ATTTATTGCCCAACGTGATATGGGTGGCCAAGAAGAAGGATTTGATTGGCTTATTATGACACCTGGAGTT
GGATTAGATGATAAAGGTGATGGATTAGGACAACAATATAGAACTGTTGATGAAGTTGTTAGCACTGGAA
CTGATATTATCATTGTTGGTAGAGGATTGTTTGGTAAAGGAAGAGATCCAGATATTGAAGGTAAAAGGTA
TAGAAATGCTGGTTGGAATGCTTATTTGAAAAAGACTGGCCAATTATAATCAGTACTGACAATAAAAAGA
TTCTTGTTTTCAAGAACTTGTCATTTGTATAGTTTTTTTATATTGTAGTTGTTCTATTTTAATCAAATGT
TAGCGTGATTTATATTTTTTTTCGCCTCGACATCATCTGCCCAGATGCGAAGTTAAGTGCGCAGAAAGTA
ATATCATGCGTCAATCGTATGTGAATGCTGGTCGCTATACTGCTGTCGATTCGATACTAACGCCGCCATC
CAGTGTCGAAAACGAGCTCGAATTCATCGATGATATCAGATCCACTAGTGGCCTATGCGGCCGCGGATCT
GCCGGTCTCCCTATAGTGAGTCGTATTAATTTCGATAAGCCAGGTTAACCTGCATTAATGAATCGGCCAA
CGCGCGGGGAGAGGCGGTTTGCGTATTGGGCGCTCTTCCGCTTCCTCGCTCACTGACTCGCTGCGCTCGG
TCGTTCGGCTGCGGCGAGCGGTATCAGCTCACTCAAAGGCGGTAATACGGTTATCCACAGAATCAGGGGA
TAACGCAGGAAAGAACATGTGAGCAAAAGGCCAGCAAAAGGCCAGGAACCGTAAAAAGGCCGCGTTGCTG
GCGTTTTTCCATAGGCTCCGCCCCCCTGACGAGCATCACAAAAATCGACGCTCAAGTCAGAGGTGGCGAA
ACCCGACAGGACTATAAAGATACCAGGCGTTTCCCCCTGGAAGCTCCCTCGTGCGCTCTCCTGTTCCGAC
CCTGCCGCTTACCGGATACCTGTCCGCCTTTCTCCCTTCGGGAAGCGTGGCGCTTTCTCAATGCTCACGC
TGTAGGTATCTCAGTTCGGTGTAGGTCGTTCGCTCCAAGCTGGGCTGTGTGCACGAACCCCCCGTTCAGC
CCGACCGCTGCGCCTTATCCGGTAACTATCGTCTTGAGTCCAACCCGGTAAGACACGACTTATCGCCACT
GGCAGCAGCCACTGGTAACAGGATTAGCAGAGCGAGGTATGTAGGCGGTGCTACAGAGTTCTTGAAGTGG
TGGCCTAACTACGGCTACACTAGAAGGACAGTATTTGGTATCTGCGCTCTGCTGAAGCCAGTTACCTTCG
GAAAAAGAGTTGGTAGCTCTTGATCCGGCAAACAAACCACCGCTGGTAGCGGTGGTTTTTTTGTTTGCAA
GCAGCAGATTACGCGCAGAAAAAAAGGATCTCAAGAAGATCCTTTGATCTTTTCTACGGGGTCTGACGCT
CAGTGGAACGAAAACTCACGTTAAGGGATTTTGGTCATGAGATTATCAAAAAGGATCTTCACCTAGATCC
TTTTAAATTAAAAATGAAGTTTTAAATCAATCTAAAGTATATATGAGTAAACTTGGTCTGACAGTTACCA
ATGCTTAATCAGTGAGGCACCTATCTCAGCGATCTGTCTATTTCGTTCATCCATAGTTGCCTGACTCCCC
GTCGTGTAGATAACTACGATACGGGAGGGCTTACCATCTGGCCCCAGTGCTGCAATGATACCGCGAGACC
CACGCTCACCGGCTCCAGATTTATCAGCAATAAACCAGCCAGCCGGAAGGGCCGAGCGCAGAAGTGGTCC
TGCAACTTTATCCGCCTCCATCCAGTCTATTAATTGTTGCCGGGAAGCTAGAGTAAGTAGTTCGCCAGTT
AATAGTTTGCGCAACGTTGTTGCCATTGCTACAGGCATCGTGGTGTCACGCTCGTCGTTTGGTATGGCTT
CATTCAGCTCCGGTTCCCAACGATCAAGGCGAGTTACATGATCCCCCATGTTGTGCAAAAAAGCGGTTAG
CTCCTTCGGTCCTCCGATCGTTGTCAGAAGTAAGTTGGCCGCAGTGTTATCACTCATGGTTATGGCAGCA
CTGCATAATTCTCTTACTGTCATGCCATCCGTAAGATGCTTTTCTGTGACTGGTGAGTACTCAACCAAGT
CATTCTGAGAATAGTGTATGCGGCGACCGAGTTGCTCTTGCCCGGCGTCAATACGGGATAATACCGCGCC
ACATAGCAGAACTTTAAAAGTGCTCATCATTGGAAAACGTTCTTCGGGGCGAAAACTCTCAAGGATCTTA
CCGCTGTTGAGATCCAGTTCGATGTAACCCACTCGTGCACCCAACTGATCTTCAGCATCTTTTACTTTCA
CCAGCGTTTCTGGGTGAGCAAAAACAGGAAGGCAAAATGCCGCAAAAAAGGGAATAAGGGCGACACGGAA
ATGTTGAATACTCATACTCTTCCTTTTTCAATATTATTGAAGCATTTATCAGGGTTATTGTCTCATGAGC
GGATACATATTTGAATGTATTTAGAAAAATAAACAAATAGGGGTTCCGCGCACATTTCCCCGAAAAGTGC
CACCTGACGTCTAAGAAACCATTATTATCATGACATTAACCTATAAAAATAGGCGTATCACGAGGCCCTT
TCGTCTCGCGCGTTTCGGTGATGACGGTGAAAACCTCTGACACATGCAGCTC
