>Addgene plasmid #44878 | pFA6a-link-yomKate2-CaURA3 | addgene partial sequence | sequence record 63796 | T7 5'-TAATACGACTCACTATAGGG-3'
GGATCTGATATCATCGATGAATTCGAGCTCGTTTTCGACACTGGATGGCGGCGTTAGTATCGAATCGACA
GCAGTATAGCGACCAGCATTCACATACGATTGACGCATGATATTACTTTCTGCGCACTTAACTTCGCATC
TGGGCAGATGATGTCGAGGCGAAAAAAAATATAAATCACGCTAACATTTGATTAAAATAGAACAACTACA
ATATAAAAAAACTATACAAATGACAAGTTCTTGAAAACAAGAATCTTTTTATTGTCAGTACTGATTATAA
TTGGCCAGTCTTTTTCAAATAAGCATTCCAACCAGCATCTCTATACCTTTTACCTTCAATATCTGGATCT
CTTCCTTTACCAAACAATCCTCTACCAACAATGATAATATCAGTTCCAGTGCTAACAACTTCATCAACAG
TTCTATATTGTTGTCCTAATCCATCACCTTTATCATCTAATCCAACTCCAGGTGTCATAATAAGCCAATC
AAATCCTTCTTCTTGTCCACCCATATCACGTTGGGCAATAAATCCAATAACAAATTCCTTATCGGATTTA
GCAATTTCAACAGTTTTTTGAGAATATTCTCCATATGCTAATGATCCCACTGATGATAATTCAGCTAACA
TCAATAACCCTCTTGGCTCTTGGTTGGTGGTGGTTTCTTTAGCTCCCTGTTTTAATCCTTCAACTACTCC
ATTCCCAGTGACACCATGAGCATTAGTAATATCTGCCCAACTACTAATTTTATAAACTCCACCAATATAT
TGTTTCTTCACGGTATTACCAATATCAGCAAATTTTCTATCTTCAAAAATCATAAATTGATGTTTACGTG
AAAGTTCTA
