>Addgene plasmid #44878 | pFA6a-link-yomKate2-CaURA3 | addgene partial sequence | sequence record 63802 | Sp6 5'-ATTTAGGTGACACTATAG-3'
GGTGACGGTGCTGGTTTAATTAACATGGTTTCTGAACTCATCAAGGAAAACATGCACATGAAACTTTACA
TGGAAGGTACTGTGAACAATCATCATTTTAAGTGTACATCCGAGGGTGAAGGCAAACCTTACGAAGGAAC
TCAAACTATGAGAATTAAAGCTGTAGAAGGTGGACCATTACCTTTTGCATTTGATATCTTGGCAACATCA
TTCATGTATGGGAGCAAGACATTCATAAACCATACTCAAGGTATACCAGACTTTTTCAAACAGAGTTTTC
CAGAGGGTTTTACATGGGAAAGAGTAACAACGTACGAGGATGGAGGTGTATTGACAGCCACTCAAGACAC
ATCACTTCAAGATGGGTGTTTAATCTACAATGTCAAGATTAGAGGCGTCAATTTCCCTTCTAATGGTCCA
GTTATGCAGAAAAAGACATTAGGCTGGGAAGCGTCAACCGAAACCCTGTACCCTGCTGATGGTGGCCTAG
AAGGCAGAGCTGACATGGCCCTTAAACTGGTTGGTGGAGGGCATCTAATCTGCAATTTGAAAACCACTTA
TCGTTCTAAAAAGCCAGCCAAAAACCTAAAGATGCCAGGTGTTTACTACGTCGACCGAAGATTAGAAAGG
ATTAAAGAGGCTGATAAAGAGACTTATGTTGAACAACACGAAGTGGCAGTGGCTAGATACTGTGATTTGC
CATCTAAGTTGGGACACAGATAAGGCGCGCCACTTCTAAATAAGCGAATTTCTTATGATTTATGATTTTT
ATTAT
